Addgene plasmid #61309: pCaSpeR-act5cB-GAL4QF
Purpose: Expresses chimeric transactivator GAL4_DBD:QF2w_AD in Drosophila
Depositing lab: Christopher Potter. Depositing organization: Johns Hopkins University and School of Medicine. Publication: Improved and expanded Q-system reagents for genetic manipulations. Riabinina O, Luginbuhl D, Marr E, Liu S, Wu MN, Luo L, Potter CJ. Nat Methods. 2015 Jan 12. doi: 10.1038/nmeth.3250. PubMed 25581800.
Backbone
  Vector backbone: pCaSpeR
  Vector type: Insect Expression
  Selectable markers: w+ in Drosophila
Growth in bacteria
  Bacterial resistance: Ampicillin, 100 μg/mL
  Growth temperature: 37°C
  Growth strain: DH5alpha
  Copy number: Unknown
Gene/Insert
  Gene/Insert name: GAL4_DBD::QF2w_AD (alt names: GAL4 DNA binding domain; QF2w activation domain; chimeric transactivator)
  Species: Synthetic
  Insert size (bp): 2781
  Mutation: Changed EK on C-terminus of QF2 to KKKK
Terms and licenses: Academic/Nonprofit Terms; Industry Terms: Not Available to Industry
Depositor comments: Please see this additional reference https://www.ncbi.nlm.nih.gov/pubmed/20434990 for more information on the Q-system.
How to cite: pCaSpeR-act5cB-GAL4QF was a gift from Christopher Potter (Addgene plasmid # 61309 ; http://n2t.net/addgene:61309 ; RRID:Addgene_61309)
