[The description below was written by a language model from this plasmid's Addgene catalogue record and pLannotate feature annotations shown in this document.]
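Description:
pCaSpeR-act5cB-GAL4QF is a roughly 14 kb Drosophila P-element transformation and expression vector built on the pCaSpeR backbone. In bacteria it is maintained through a ColE1/pUC-type origin and selected with ampicillin via the β-lactamase gene; short remnants of the pBR322 bom and rop regions are also annotated. The P element 5' and 3' ends flank the transgenic cargo, allowing transposase-mediated integration into the fly germline. The mini-white gene (a version of white lacking part of its first intron) lies between them in reverse orientation and serves as the w+ eye-colour marker for identifying transformants in a white mutant background. A few additional short mini-white fragments are annotated outside the P-element ends.

The payload is a synthetic chimeric transactivator, GAL4_DBD::QF2w_AD, driven by the Drosophila actin 5C promoter, which gives strong, broad expression. The annotated GAL4 DNA-binding domain from yeast sits immediately downstream of the promoter. A fragment of Neurospora crassa qa-1f (QF) matches the activation-domain portion further along; the stretch between these two features is not annotated. The "w" variant carries a C-terminal change in which EK of QF2 is replaced by KKKK. Short actin-like matches after the coding region, assigned by the annotation tool to other species, probably reflect actin 5C-derived downstream sequence, though the record does not say so.

Because the chimera binds UAS sites through its GAL4 domain but activates through the QF domain, it combines elements of the GAL4/UAS and Q binary expression systems. It belongs to an expanded set of Q-system reagents for genetic manipulation in flies.
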