Features (pLannotate 1.2.2; 15 found; start..end, strand, type, name):
      1..586     +  misc_feature   P element 5' end: No description available
   1364..4246    -  CDS            mini-white: Drosophila white gene eye color pigment; white; This is a modified version of the white gene lacking part of the first intron.
   4770..7303    +  promoter       Ac5 promoter: Drosophila melanogaster actin 5C promoter
   7316..7756    +  CDS            GAL4 DNA binding domain: DNA binding domain of the GAL4 transcriptional activator; Saccharomyces cerevisiae GAL4 (truncated)
   9527..10087   +  CDS            qa-1f (fragment): QA1F_NEUCR - Protein predicted: Swiss-Prot protein existence level 4. Transcription activation of genes for enzymes and proteins of quinate metabolism by binding to a 16 base-pair sequence (consensus 5'- GGRTAARYRYTTAYCC-3') in front of each Qa genes. From Neurospora crassa (strain ATCC 24698 / 74-OR23-1A / CBS 708.71 / DSM 1257 / FGSC 987).
  10078..10191   +  CDS            ACT_CRAVI (fragment): Experimental evidence at transcript level: Swiss-Prot protein existence level 2. Actins are highly conserved proteins that are involved in various types of cell motility and are ubiquitously expressed in all eukaryotic cells. From Crassostrea virginica (Eastern oyster).
  10174..10269   +  CDS            ACT_DICVI: Experimental evidence at transcript level: Swiss-Prot protein existence level 2. Actins are highly conserved proteins that are involved in various types of cell motility and are ubiquitously expressed in all eukaryotic cells. From Dictyocaulus viviparus (Bovine lungworm).
  11060..11292   +  misc_feature   P element 3' end: P element 3' end
  11292..11794   +  gene           mini-white (fragment): white; This modified version of the white gene lacks part of the first intron.
  11793..11862   -  misc_feature   bom (fragment): basis of mobility region from pBR322
  11964..11999   -  CDS            rop (fragment): Rop protein, which maintains plasmids at low copy number; rop
  12094..12198   +  promoter       AmpR promoter: bla
  12199..13059   +  CDS            AmpR: β-lactamase; bla; confers resistance to ampicillin, carbenicillin, and related antibiotics
  13230..13818   +  rep_origin     ori: high-copy-number ColE1/pMB1/pBR322/pUC origin of replication
  13824..14052   +  CDS            mini-white (fragment): Drosophila white gene eye color pigment; white; This is a modified version of the white gene lacking part of the first intron.
>Addgene plasmid #61309 | pCaSpeR-act5cB-GAL4QF | depositor full sequence | sequence record 110022 | pCaSpeR-act5cB-GAL4QF sequence 14052 bps
CATGATGAAATAACATAAGGTGGTCCCGTCGATAGCCGAAGCTTACCGAAGTATACACTTAAATTCAGTG
CACGTTTGCTTGTTGAGAGGAAAGGTTGTGTGCGGACGAATTTTTTTTTGAAAACATTAACCCTTACGTG
GAATAAAAAAAAATGAAATATTGCAAATTTTGCTGCAAAGCTGTGACTGGAGTAAAATTAATTCACGTGC
CGAAGTGTGCTATTAAGAGAAAATTGTGGGAGCAGAGCCTTGGGTGCAGCCTTGGTGAAAACTCCCAAAT
TTGTGATACCCACTTTAATGATTCGCAGTGGAAGGCTGCACCTGCAAAAGGTCAGACATTTAAAAGGAGG
CGACTCAACGCAGATGCCGTACCTAGTAAAGTGATAGAGCCTGAACCAGAAAAGATAAAAGAAGGCTATA
CCAGTGGGAGTACACAAACAGAGTAAGTTTGAATAGTAAAAAAAATCATTTATGTAAACAATAACGTGAC
TGTGCGTTAGGTCCTGTTCATTGTTTAATGAAAATAAGAGCTTGAGGGAAAAAATTCGTACTTTGGAGTA
CGAAATGCGTCGTTTAGAGCAGCAGCCGAATTAATTCTAGTTCCAGTGAAATCCAAGCATTTTCTAAATT
AAATGTATTCTTATTATTATAGTTGTTATTTTTGATATATATAAACAACACTATTATGCCCACCATTTTT
TTGAGATGCATCTACACAAGGAACAAACACTGGATGTCACTTTCAGTTCAAATTGTAACGCTAATCACTC
CGAACAGGTCACAAAAAATTACCTTAAAAAGTCATAATATTAAATTAGAATAAATATAGCTGTGAGGGAA
ATATATACAAATATATTGGAGCAAATAAATTGTACATACAAATATTTATTACTAATTTCTATTGAGACGA
AATGAACCACTCGGAACCATTTGAGCGAACCGAATCGCGCGGAACTAACGACAGTCGCTCCAAGGTCGTC
GAACAAAAGGTGAATGTGTTGCGGAGAGCGGGTGGGAGACAGCGAAAGAGCAACTACGAAACGTGGTGTG
GTGGAGGTGAATTATGAAGAGGGCGCGCGATTTGAAAAGTATGTATATAAAAAATATATCCCGGTGTTTT
ATGTAGCGATAAACGAGTTTTTGATGTAAGGTATGCAGGTGTGTAAGTCTTTTGGTTAGAAGACAAATCC
AAAGTCTACTTGTGGGGATGTTCGAAGGGGAAATACTTGTATTCTATAGGTCATATCTTGTTTTTATTGG
CACAAATATAATTACATTAGCTTTTTGAGGGGGCAATAAACAGTAAACACGATGGTAATAATGGTAAAAA
AAAAAACAAGCAGTTATTTCGGATATATGTCGGCTACTCCTTGCGTCGGGCCCGAAGTCTTAGAGCCAGA
TATGCGAGCACCCGGAAGCTCACGATGAGAATGGCCAGACCCACGTAGTCCAGCGGCAGATCGGCGGCGG
AGAAGTTAAGCGTCTCCAGGATGACCTTGCCCGAACTGGGGCACGTGGTGTTCGACGATGTGCAGCTAAT
TTCGCCCGGCTCCACGTCCGCCCATTGGTTAATCAGCAGACCCTCGTTGGCGTAACGGAACCATGAGAGG
TACGACAACCATTTGAGGTATACTGGCACCGAGCCCGAGTTCAAGAAGAAGCCGCCAAAGAGCAGGAATG
GTATGATAACCGGCGGACCCACAGACAGCGCCATCGAGGTCGAGGAGCTGGCGCAGGATATTAGATATCC
GAAGGACGTTGACACATTGGCCACCAGAGTGACCAGCGCCAGGCAGTTGAAGAAGTGCAGCACTCCGGCC
CGCAGTCCGATCATCGGATAGGCAATCGCCGTGAAGACCAGTGGCACTGTGAGAAAAAGCGGTAATTCGG
CAATCGTTTTGCCCAGAAAGTATGTGTCACAGCGATAAAGTCGACTTCGGGCCTCCCTCATAAAAACTGG
CAGCTCTGAGGTGAACACCTAAATCGAATCGATTCATTAGAAAGTTAGTAAATTATTAATATGCAAATGT
ATTCTAAACAAGACTTACATTTATCGTGGCAAAGACGTTTTGAAAGGTCATGTTGGTCAGGAAGAGGAAG
ATGGCTCCGTTGATATTCATCACGCCCACTTGCGTGAGTTGTTGGCCCAAAAAGATGAGGCCAATCAAGA
TGGCAACCATCTGCAAATTAAAATGTTACTCGCATCTCATTAATATTCATATCTTCAACATGTTCGCGAG
TTAAATGAAATTTATTTATTTTCTGCAAAACTATAAACTATACATCTCATTGAAAAAAACTAAGAAGGGT
GTGGAATCAGGCAATTCTAACTAAAATCTAGCGAATTTGTTTCCAAGAATTGTAAGCGTTATATCATTTG
TTTCCACTGGAACCACTCACCGTTGTCTGAATAAGTCGCACTTTTACGAGGAGTGGTTCCTTGAGCACCG
ACAGCCAGGATCGCCACAGGACCGCCCGGAACTGCATGAACCAGGTGGCCTTGTAGGTGTACCCATTCTC
CGGCTGCTCCAGTGGCTTCTCCAAATTTTTGGTGGCCAACAACTGCTCCATATCCCGGGCTACTTTGCTA
ATAGCAAAATTGTCGCATATCTTGGCGATCCGATCACGGGACTCGATCTCCCGTCCGGGCACAACGGCCA
ACACCTGTACGTAAAAGTCCGCCGGATTGTAGTTGGTAGGACACTGGGCACCCACGCTGGATAGGAGTTG
AGATGTAATGTAATGCTAGATACCCTTAATAAACACATCGAACTCACTAGGAAAAGAAGTCGACGGCTTC
GCTGGGAGTGCCCAAGAAAGCTACCCTGCCCTCGGCCATCAGAAGGATCTTGTCAAAGAGCTCAAACAGC
TCGGAAGACGGCTGATGAATGGTCAGGATGACGGTCTTGCCCTTCTGCGACAGCTTCTTCAGCACCTGGA
CGACGCTGTGGGCGGTAAATGAGTCCAGTCCGGAGGTGGGCTCATCGCAGATCAGAAGCGGCGGATCGGT
TAGTGCCTCGGAGGCGAATGCCAGACGCTTCCTTTCTCCGCCGGACAGACCTTTCACCCTGCCGGGCACA
CCGATGATCGTGTGCTGACATTTGCTGAGCGAAAGCTCCTGGATCACCTGATCCACGCGGGCCACTCGCT
GCCGATAGGTCAGATGTCGTGGCATCCGCACCATGGCCTGGAAAATCAGGTGTTCCCTGGCCGTTAGGGA
GCCGATAAAGAGGTCATCCTGCTGGACATAGGCGCACCTGGCCTGCATCTCCTTGGCGTCCACAGGTTGG
CCATTGAGCAGTCGCATCCCGGATGGCGATACTTGGATGCCCTGCGGCGATCGAAAGGCAAGGGCATTCA
GCAGGGTCGTCTTTCCGGCACCGGAACTGCCCATCACGGCCAAAAGTTCGCCCGGATAGGCCACGCCGCA
AACTGAGTTTCAAATTGGTAATTGGACCCTTTATTAAGATTTCACACAGATCAGCCGACTGCGAATAGAA
ACTCACCGTTCTTGAGCAAATGTTTCCTGGGCGCCGGTATGTGTCGCTCGTTGCAGAATAGTCCGCGTGT
CCGGTTGACCAGCTGCCGCCATCCGGAGCCCGGCTGATTGACCGCCCCAAAGATGTCCATATTGTGCCAG
GCATAGGTGAGGTTCTCGGCTAGTTGGCCGCTCCCTGAACCGGAGTCCTCCGGCGGACTGGGTGGCAGGA
GCGTGCCGTAGTTTTTGGCCTGCCCGAAGCCCTGGTTAATGCAGCTCTGCGAAGCCGCTCCGCTGTCACC
CTGCAATGATAGGGGATCTCAAATATCAACTACAAGCGTTATGCTCATCTAACCCCGAACAAAACGAAGT
ATCCTACGAAGTAGGTTTATACTTTTATTTATTTTTTGTGCATCTAGGATCAGCTTAAAATATCTGGTTG
TTATATTTTTTGTAAAAAAGAATGTAGTCGAAAATGAATGCCTTTAGATGTCTTGATCATGATATGATCT
TAAAAATTGTCTTATATAGCGAGCACAGCTACCAGAATAATCTGTTTCGTGTCACTATTTGTTTGTGCGA
TTGCGGTTTGGGATTTTTGTGGGTCGCAGTTCTCACGCCGCAGACAATTTGATGTTGCAATCGCAGTTCC
TATAGATCAAGTGAACTTAAGATGTATGCACATGTACTACTCACATTGTTCAGATGCTCGGCAGATGGGT
GTTTGCTGCCTCCGCGAATTAATAGCTCCTGATCCTCTTGGCCCATTGCCGGGATTTTTCACACTTTCCC
CTGCTTACCCACCCAAAACCAATCACCACCCCAATCACTCAAAAAACAAACAAAAATAAGAAGCGAGAGG
AGTTTTGGCACAGCACTTTGTGTTTAATTGATGGCGTAAACCGCTTGGAGCTTCGTCACGAAACCGCTGA
CAAAGTGCAACTGAAGGCGGACATTGACGCTAGGTAACGCTACAAACGGTGGCGAAAGAGATAGCGGACG
CAGCGGCGAAAGAGACGGCGATATTTCTGTGGACAGAGAAGGAGGCAAACAGCGCTGACTTTGAGTGGAA
TGTCATTTTGAGTGAGAGGTAATCGAAAGAACCTGGTACATCAAATACCCTTGGATCGAAGTAAATTTAA
AACTGATCAGATAAGTTCAATGATATCCAGTGCAGTAAAAAAAAAAAATGTTTTTTTTATCTACTTTCCG
CAAAAATGGGTTTTATTAACTTACATACATACTAGAATTCTATATTCTAAAAACACAAATGATACTTCTA
AAAAAAAATCATGAATGGCATCAACTCTGAATCAAATCTTTGCAGATGCACCTACTTCTCATTTCCACTG
TCACATCATTTTTCCAGATCTCGCTGCCTGTTATGTGGCCCACAAACCAAGACACGTTTTATGGCCATTA
AAGCTGGCTGATCGTCGCCAAACACCAAATACATAATGAATATGTACACATTCGAGAAAGAAGCGATCAA
AGAAGCGTCTTCGGGCGGAGTAGGAGAATGCGGAGGAGAAGGAGAACGAGCTGATCTAGTATCTCTCCAC
AATCCAATGCCAACTGACCAACTGGCCATATTCGGAGCAATTTGAAGCCAATTTCCATCGCCTGGCGATC
GCTCCATTCTTGGCTATATGTTTTTCACCGTTACCCGGGGCCATTTTCAAAGACTCGTCGGCAAGATAAG
ATTGTGTCACTCGCTGTCTCTCTTCATTTGTCGAAGAATGCTGAGGAATTTCGCGATGACGTCGGCGAGT
ATTTTGAAGAATGAGAATAATTTGTATTTATACGAAAATCAGTTAGTGGAATTTTCTACAAAAACATGTT
ATCTATAGATAATTTTGTTGCAAAATATGTTGACTATGACAAAGATTGTATGTATATACCTTTAATGTAT
TCTCATTTTCTTATGTATTTATAATGGCAATGATGATACTGATGATATTTTAAGATGATGCCAGACCACA
GGCTGATTTCTGCGTCTTTTGCCGAACGCAGTGCATGTGCGGTTGTTGTTTTTTGGAATAGTTTCAATTT
TCGGACTGTCCGCTTTGATTTCAGTTTCTTGGCTTATTCAAAAAGCAAAGTAAAGCCAAAAAAGCGAGAT
GGCAATACCAAATGCGGCAAAACGGTAGTGGAAGGAAAGGGGTGCGGGGCAGCGGAAGGAAGGGTGGGGC
GGGGCGTGGCGGGGTCTGTGGCTGGGCGCGACGTCACCGACGTTGGAGCCACTCCTTTGACCATGTGTGC
GTGTGTGTATTATTCGTGTCTCGCCACTCGCCGGTTGTTTTTTTCTTTTTATCTCGCTCTCTCTAGCGCC
ATCTCGTACGCATGCTCAACGCACCGCATGTTGCCGTGTCCTTTATGCGTCATTTTGGCTCGAAATAGGC
AATTATTTAAACAAAGATTAGTCAACGAAAACGCTAAAATAAATAAGTCTACAATATGGTTACTTATTGC
CATGTGTGTGCAGCCAACGATAGCAACAAAAGCAACAACACAGTGGCTTTCCCTCTTTCACTTTTTGTTT
GCAAGCGCGTGCGAGCAAGACGGCACGACCGGCAAACGCAATTACGCTGACAAAGAGCAGACGAAGTTTT
GGCCGAAAAACATCAAGGCGCCTGATACGAATGCATTTGCAATAACAATTGCGATATTTAATATTGTTTA
TGAAGCTGTTTGACTTCAAAACACACAAAAAAAAAAATAAAACAAATTATTTGAAAGAGAATTAGGAATC
GGACAGCTTATCGTTACGGGCTAACAGCACACCGAGACGAAATAGCTTACCTGACGTCACAGCCTCTGGA
AGAACTGCCGCCAAGCAGACGATGCAGAGGACGACACATAGAGTAGCGGAGTAGGCCAGCGTAGTACGCA
TGTGCTTGTGTGTGAGGCGTCTCTCTCTTCGTCTCCTGTTTGCGCAAACGCATAGACTGCACTGAGAAAA
TCGATTACCTATTTTTTATGAATGAATATTTGCACTATTACTATTCAAAACTATTAAGATAGCAATCACA
TTCAATAGCCAAATACTATACCACCTGAGCGATGCAACGAAATGATCAATTTGAGCAAAAATGCTGCATA
TTTAGGACGGCATCATTATAGAAATGCTTCTTGCTGTGTACTTTTCTCTCGTCTGGCAGCTGTTTCGCCG
TTATTGTTAAAACCGGCTTAAGTTAGGTGTGTTTTCTACGACTAGTGAATGCCCTACTAGAAGATGTGTG
TTGCACAAAATGTCCCTGGAATAACCAATTTGAAGTGCAGATAGCAGTAAACGTAAGCTAATATGAATAT
TATTTAACTGTAATGTTTTAATATCGCTGGACATTACTAATAAACCCACTATAAACACATGTACATATGT
ATGTTTTGGCATACAATGAGTAGTTGGGGAAAAAATGTGTAAAAGCACCGTGACCATCACAGCATAAAGA
TAACCAGCTGAAGTATCGAATATGAGTAACCCCCAAATTGAATCACATGCCGCAACTGATAGGACCCATG
GAAGTACACTCTTCATGGCGATATACAAGACACACACAAGCACGAACACCCAGTTGCGGAGGAAATTCTC
CGTAAATGAAAACCCAATCGGCGAACAATTCATACCCATATATGGTAAAAGTTTTGAACGCGACTTGAGA
GCGGAGAGCATTGCGGCTGATAAGGTTTTAGCGCTAAGCGGGCTTTATAAAACGGGCTGCGGGACCAGTT
TTCATATCACTACCGTTTGAGTTCTTGTGCTGTGTGGATACTCCTCCCGACACAAAGCCGCTCCATCAGC
CAGCAGTCGTCTAATCCAGAGACCCCGGATCCAACATGAAGCTACTGTCTTCTATCGAACAAGCATGCGA
TATTTGCCGACTTAAAAAGCTCAAGTGCTCCAAAGAAAAACCGAAGTGCGCCAAGTGTCTGAAGAACAAC
TGGGAGTGTCGCTACTCTCCCAAAACCAAAAGGTCTCCGCTGACTAGGGCACATCTGACAGAAGTGGAAT
CAAGGCTAGAAAGACTGGAACAGCTATTTCTACTGATTTTTCCTCGAGAAGACCTTGACATGATTTTGAA
AATGGATTCTTTACAGGATATAAAAGCATTGTTAACAGGATTATTTGTACAAGATAATGTGAATAAAGAT
GCCGTCACAGATAGATTGGCTTCAGTGGAGACTGATATGCCTCTAACATTGAGACAGCATAGAATAAGTG
CGACATCATCATCGGAAGAGAGTAGTAACAAAGGTCAAAGACAGTTGACTGTATCGATTGACTCGGCAGC
TCATCATGATAACTCCACAATTCCGTTGGATTTTATGCCCAGGGATGCTCTTCATGGATTTGATTGGTCT
GAAGAGGATGACATGTCGGATGGCTTGCCCTTCCTGAAAACGGACCCCAACAATAATGGGTTCTTTGGCG
ACGGTTCTCTCTTATGTATTCTTCGATCTATTGGCTTTAAACCGGAAAATTACACGAACTCTAACGTTAA
CAGGCTCCCGACCATGATTACGGATAGATACACGTTGGCTTCTAGATCCACAACATCCCGTTTACTTCAA
AGTTATCTCAATAATTTTCACCCCTACTGCCCTATCGTGCACTCACCGACGCTAATGATGTTGTATAATA
ACCAGATTGAAATCGCGTCGAAGGATCAATGGCAAATCCTTTTTAACTGCATATTAGCCATTGGAGCCTG
GTGTATAGAGGGGGAATCTACTGATATAGATGTTTTTTACTATCAAAATGCTAAATCTCATTTGACGAGC
AAGGTCTTCGAGTCAGGTTCCATAATTTTGGTGACAGCCCTACATCTTCTGTCGCGATATACACAGTGGA
GGCAGAAAACAAATACTAGCTATAATTTTCACAGCTTTTCCATAAGAATGGCCATATCATTGGGCTTGAA
TAGGGACCTCCCCTCGTCCTTCAGTGATAGCAGCATTCTGGAACAAAGACGCCGAATTTGGTGGTCTGTC
TACTCTTGGGAGATCCAATTGTCCCTGCTTTATGGTCGATCCATCCAGCTTTCTCAGAATACAATCTCCT
TCCCTTCTTCTGTCGACGATGTGCAGCGTACCACAACAGGTCCCACCATATATCATGGCATCATTGAAAC
AGCAAGGCTCTTACAAGTTTTCACAAAAATCTATGAACTAGACAAAACAGTAACTGCAGAAAAAAGTCCT
ATATGTGCAAAAAAATGCTTGATGATTTGTAATGAGATTGAGGAGGTTTCGAGACAGGCACCAAAGTTTT
TACAAATGGATATTTCCACCACCGCTCTAACCAATTTGTTGAAGGAACACCCTTGGCTATCCTTTACAAG
ATTCGAACTGAAGTGGAAACAGTTGTCTCTTATCATTTATGTATTAAGAGATTTTTTCACTAATTTTACC
CAGAAAAAGTCACAACTAGAACAGGATCAAAATGATCATCAAAGTTATGAAGTTAAACGATGCTCCATCA
TGTTAAGCGATGCAGCACAAAGAACTGTTATGTCTGTAAGTAGCTATATGGACAATCATAATGTCACCCC
ATATTTTGCCTGGAATTGTTCTTATTACTTGTTCAATGCAGTCCTAGTACCCATAAAGACTCTACTCTCA
AACTCAAAATCGAATGCTGAGAATAACGAGACCGCACAATTATTACAACAAATTAACACTGTTCTGATGC
TATTAAAAAAACTGGCCACTTTTAAAATCCAGACTTGTGAAAAATACATTCAAGTACTGGAAGAGGTATG
TGCGCCGTTTCTGTTATCACAGTGTGCAATCCCATTACCGCATATCAGTTATAACAATAGTAATGGTAGC
GCCATTAAAAATATTGTCGGTTCTGCAACTATCGCCCAATACCCTACTCTTCCGGAGGAAAATGTCAACA
ATATCAGTGTTAAATATGTTTCTCCTGGCTCAGTAGGGCCTTCACCTGTGCCATTGAAATCAGGAGCAAG
TTTCAGTGATCTAGTCAAGCTGTTATCTAACCGTCCACCCTCTCGTAACTCTCCAGTGACAATACCAAGA
AGCACACCTTCGCATCGCTCAGTCACGCCTTTTCTAGGGCAACAGCAACAGCTGCAATCATTAGTGCGTC
AGTTGGAGCTCCCTCCTACCGCCACGGCTACGGCCTCGATAATGCCGCACGTGATGGAGCAGCCTCTCAG
TACCAGCATTAACCCCGTCAACGACCGCTTCAACGGTATTCCCAACCCCACTCCGTATAACTCCGATGCA
GCTCTCGATGCTATCACTCAGACCAACGATTATGGAAGCGTAAATACACATGGTATCCTCTCTACTTACC
CGCCACCGGCTACGCACCTTAATGAAGCTTCCGTCGCTCTCGCTCCCGGTGGCGCCCCCCCCCGACCGCC
TCCTCCGTATGTTGACAGCACGACCAATCACCCGCCGTACCACTCGAATCTGGTTCCAATGGCGAACTTT
GGTTACTCGACCGTTGATTACGATGCCATGGTTGACGATTTGGCTAGCATTGAATACACGGACGCTGTGG
ATGTCGACCCACAGTTTATGACCAATCTGGGATTCGTTCCTGGATGTAACTTCTCCGACATTAATACATA
CAAAAAGAAGAAATGAGCGGCCGCGATCCGTCGACCATGAAGATCAAGATCATTGCCCCGCCAGAGCGCA
AGTACTCTGTCTGGATCGGTGGCTCCATCCTGGCTTCGCTGTCCACCTTCCAGCAGATGTGGATCTCCAA
GCAGGAGTACGACGAGTCCGGCCCCTCCATTGTGCACCGCAAGTGCTTCTAAGAAGGATCGCTTGTCTGG
GCAAGAGGATCAGGATCGGGATGGTCTTGATTCTGCTGGAGGAGGAGGAGGAGAAGTCGAGGAAGCAGCA
GCGAAAGTGCAAGTGCGAGTGGTGGAAGTTTGGAGTGCAGCACAACAAAATCAACAACAACACCAACTAC
AAGATGAAAAGAGCGGAACCACCTGCACACCATCATCACTATCATCATCGTTTTGGGCGCATGTTGTGTG
GTTCCAGCGTATTAATATAATTAATTTATTCCACATGAGATATGATATGATATACTATGTATTTTTTGTT
TTTTTTTTATTTGTAAACCTTTAATATAACAAGAACTACAAAAAATGAAAATGAGCGAAAATGCATATTC
TGCCATTCCACACACACACCAACAACACCCAACACACGCACACCCACAAGCTTACACACACACATTCGCG
GCATGACAAGGACATCAAGATAAAGAAGAACTTAAAGAAGATATTTCCCAAAGCGCAAAAAGAACACACA
CACATTGCAAAACACAAACAACACACTAGCGTTTTGTACAATTCGTCAGCAACCTTATGTATTATTTTTT
AATTATGATGTAATTATAAACAAAGTGAAACAAAAATATGAAAACAAAAAGGAAAATCAAATCTGTCTTC
TCTTTCTCCCGCTCTCCTCGCTCTCTGCTGCTAACCTCGCCCTCTCCTCTCTCATCTTTTTGTCTGTCTC
TCTTCCACATTTTTGCCGGCCGGCAAAATAATAACCCACACACACTCACACTTGGCTGCAGCCAAGCTTT
GCGTACTCGCAAATTATTAAAAATAAAACTTTAAAAATAATTTCGTCTAATTAATATTATGAGTTAATTC
AAACCCCACGGACATGCTAAGGGTTAATCAACAATCATATCGCTGTCTCACTCAGACTCAATACGACACT
CAGAATACTATTCCTTTCACTCGCACTTATTGCAAGCATACGTTAAGTGGATGTCTCTTGCCGACGGGAC
CACCTTATGTTATTTCATCATGGTCTGGCCATTCTCATCGTGAGCTTCCGGGTGCTCGCATATCTGGCTC
TAAGACTTCGGGCCCGACGCAAGGAGTAGCCGACATATATCCGAAATAACTGCTTGTTTTTTTTTTTACC
ATTATTACCATCGTGTTTACTGTTTATTGCCCCCTCAAAAAGCTAATGTAATTATATTTGTGCCAATAAA
AACAAGATATGACCTATAGAATACAAGTATTTCCCCTTCGAACATCCCCACAAGTAGACTTTGGATTTGT
CTTCTAACCAAAAGACTTACACACCTGCATACCTTACATCAAAAACTCGTTTATCGCTACATAAAACACC
GGGATATATTTTTTATATACATACTTTTCAAATCGCGCGCCCTCTTCATAATTCACCTCCACCACACCAC
GTTTCGTAGTTGCTCTTTCGCTGTCTCCCACCCGCTCTCCGCAACACATTCACCTTTTGTTCGACGACCT
TGGAGCGACTGTCGTTAGTTCCGCGCGATTCGGTGCGGTATTTCACACCGCATATGGTGCACTCTCAGTA
CAATCTGCTCTGATGCCGCATAGTTAAGCCAGCCCCGACACCCGCCAACACCCGCTGACGCGCCCTGACG
GGCTTGTCTGCTCCCGGCATCCGCTTACAGACAAGCTGTGACCGTCTCCGGGAGCTGCATGTGTCAGAGG
TTTTCACCGTCATCACCGAAACGCGCGAGACGAAAGGGCCTCGTGATACGCCTATTTTTATAGGTTAATG
TCATGATAATAATGGTTTCTTAGACGTCAGGTGGCACTTTTCGGGGAAATGTGCGCGGAACCCCTATTTG
TTTATTTTTCTAAATACATTCAAATATGTATCCGCTCATGAGACAATAACCCTGATAAATGCTTCAATAA
TATTGAAAAAGGAAGAGTATGAGTATTCAACATTTCCGTGTCGCCCTTATTCCCTTTTTTGCGGCATTTT
GCCTTCCTGTTTTTGCTCACCCAGAAACGCTGGTGAAAGTAAAAGATGCTGAAGATCAGTTGGGTGCACG
AGTGGGTTACATCGAACTGGATCTCAACAGCGGTAAGATCCTTGAGAGTTTTCGCCCCGAAGAACGTTTT
CCAATGATGAGCACTTTTAAAGTTCTGCTATGTGGCGCGGTATTATCCCGTGTTGACGCCGGGCAAGAGC
AACTCGGTCGCCGCATACACTATTCTCAGAATGACTTGGTTGAGTACTCACCAGTCACAGAAAAGCATCT
TACGGATGGCATGACAGTAAGAGAATTATGCAGTGCTGCCATAACCATGAGTGATAACACTGCGGCCAAC
TTACTTCTGACAACGATCGGAGGACCGAAGGAGCTAACCGCTTTTTTGCACAACATGGGGGATCATGTAA
CTCGCCTTGATCGTTGGGAACCGGAGCTGAATGAAGCCATACCAAACGACGAGCGTGACACCACGATGCC
TGTAGCAATGGCAACAACGTTGCGCAAACTATTAACTGGCGAACTACTTACTCTAGCTTCCCGGCAACAA
TTAATAGACTGGATGGAGGCGGATAAAGTTGCAGGACCACTTCTGCGCTCGGCCCTTCCGGCTGGCTGGT
TTATTGCTGATAAATCTGGAGCCGGTGAGCGTGGGTCTCGCGGTATCATTGCAGCACTGGGGCCAGATGG
TAAGCCCTCCCGTATCGTAGTTATCTACACGACGGGGAGTCAGGCAACTATGGATGAACGAAATAGACAG
ATCGCTGAGATAGGTGCCTCACTGATTAAGCATTGGTAACTGTCAGACCAAGTTTACTCATATATACTTT
AGATTGATTTAAAACTTCATTTTTAATTTAAAAGGATCTAGGTGAAGATCCTTTTTGATAATCTCATGAC
CAAAATCCCTTAACGTGAGTTTTCGTTCCACTGAGCGTCAGACCCCGTAGAAAAGATCAAAGGATCTTCT
TGAGATCCTTTTTTTCTGCGCGTAATCTGCTGCTTGCAAACAAAAAAACCACCGCTACCAGCGGTGGTTT
GTTTGCCGGATCAAGAGCTACCAACTCTTTTTCCGAAGGTAACTGGCTTCAGCAGAGCGCAGATACCAAA
TACTGTCCTTCTAGTGTAGCCGTAGTTAGGCCACCACTTCAAGAACTCTGTAGCACCGCCTACATACCTC
GCTCTGCTAATCCTGTTACCAGTGGCTGCTGCCAGTGGCGATAAGTCGTGTCTTACCGGGTTGGACTCAA
GACGATAGTTACCGGATAAGGCGCAGCGGTCGGGCTGAACGGGGGGTTCGTGCACACAGCCCAGCTTGGA
GCGAACGACCTACACCGAACTGAGATACCTACAGCGTGAGCATTGAGAAAGCGCCACGCTTCCCGAAGGG
AGAAAGGCGGACAGGTATCCGGTAAGCGGCAGGGTCGGAACAGGAGAGCGCACGAGGGAGCTTCCAGGGG
GAAACGCCTGGTATCTTTATAGTCCTGTCGGGTTTCGCCACCTCTGACTTGAGCGTCGATTTTTGTGATG
CTCGTCAGGGGGGCGGAGCCTATGGAAAAACGCCTTCTTCTTGAACTCGGGCTCGGTGCCAGTATACCTC
AAATGGTTGTCGTACCTCTCATGGTTCCGTTACGCCAACGAGGGTCTGCTGATTAACCAATGGGCGGACG
TGGAGCCGGGCGAAATTAGCTGCACATCGTCGAACACCACGTGCCCCAGTTCGGGCAAGGTCATCCTGGA
GACGCTTAACTTCTCCGCCGCCGATCTGCCGCTGGACTACGTGGGTCTGGCC
