>Addgene plasmid #61309 | pCaSpeR-act5cB-GAL4QF | addgene partial sequence | sequence record 108109 | AC5 5'-ACACAAAGCCGCTCCATCAG-3'
ACATGAAGCTACTGTCTTCTATCGAACAAGCATGCGATATTTGCCGACTTAAAAAGCTCAAGTGCTCCAA
AGAAAAACCGAAGTGCGCCAAGTGTCTGAAGAACAACTGGGAGTGTCGCTACTCTCCCAAAACCAAAAGG
TCTCCGCTGACTAGGGCACATCTGACAGAAGTGGAATCAAGGCTAGAAAGACTGGAACAGCTATTTCTAC
TGATTTTTCCTCGAGAAGACCTTGACATGATTTTGAAAATGGATTCTTTACAGGATATAAAAGCATTGTT
AACAGGATTATTTGTACAAGATAATGTGAATAAAGATGCCGTCACAGATAGATTGGCTTCAGTGGAGACT
GATATGCCTCTAACATTGAGACAGCATAGAATAAGTGCGACATCATCATCGGAAGAGAGTAGTAACAAAG
GTCAAAGACAGTTGACTGTATCGATTGACTCGGCAGCTCATCATGATAACTCCACAATTCCGTTGGATTT
TATGCCCAGGGATGCTCTTCATGGATTTGATTGGTCTGAAGAGGATGACATGTCGGATGGCTTGCCCTTC
CTGAAAACGGACCCCAACAATAATGGGTTCTTTGGCGACGGTTCTCTCTTATGTATTCTTCGATCTATTG
GCTTTAAACCGGAAAATTACACGAACTCTAACGTTAACAGGCTCCCGACCATGATTACGGATAGATACAC
GTTGGCTTCTAGATCCACAACATCCCGTTTACTTCAAAGTTATCTCAATAATTTTCACCCCTACTGCCCT
ATCGTGCACTCACCGACGCTAATGATGTTGTATAATAACCAGATTGAAATCGCGTCGAAGGATC
