>Addgene plasmid #61309 | pCaSpeR-act5cB-GAL4QF | addgene partial sequence | sequence record 108213 | Pry1 5'-ccttagcatgtccgtggggtttgaat-3'
AGTTTTATTTTTAATAATTTGCGAGTACGCAAAGCTTGGCTGCAGCCAAGTGTGAGTGTGTGTGGGTTAT
TATTTTGCCGGCCGGCAAAAATGTGGAAGAGAGACAGACAAAAAGATGAGAGAGGAGAGGGCGAGGTTAG
CAGCAGAGAGCGAGGAGAGCGGGAGAAAGAGAAGACAGATTTGATTTTCCTTTTTGTTTTCATATTTTTG
TTTCACTTTGTTTATAATTACATCATAATTAAAAAATAATACATAAGGTTGCTGACGAATTGTACAAAAC
GCTAGTGTGTTGTTTGTGTTTTGCAATGTGTGTGTGTTCTTTTTGCGCTTTGGGAAATATCTTCTTTAAG
TTCTTCTTTATCTTGATGTCCTTGTCATGCCGCGAATGTGTGTGTGTAAGCTTGTGGGTGTGCGTGTGTT
GGGTGTTGTTGGTGTGTGTGTGGAATGGCAGAATATGCATTTTCGCTCATTTTCATTTTTTGTAGTTCTT
GTTATATTAAAGGTTTACAAATAAAAAAAAAACAAAAAATACATAGTATATCATATCATATCTCATGTGG
AATAAATTAATTATATTAATACGCTGGAACCACACAACATGCGCCCAAAACGATGATGATAGTGATGATG
GTGTGCAGGTGGTTCCGCTCTTTTCATCTTGTAGTTGGTGTTGTTGTTGATTTTGTTGTGCTGCACTCCA
AACTTCCACCACTCGCACTTGCACTTTCGCTGCTGCTTCCTCGACTTCTCCTCCTCCTCCTCCAGCAGAA
TCAAGACCATCCCGATCCTGATCCTCTTGCCCAGACAAGCGATCCTTCTTAGAAGCACTTGCGGTGCACA
ATGG
