>Addgene plasmid #61309 | pCaSpeR-act5cB-GAL4QF | addgene partial sequence | sequence record 110016 | actin5c-pA-R 5'-ACATCTGCTGGAAGGTGGAC-3'
GAGTACTTGCGCTCTGGCGGGGCAATGATCTTGATCTTCATGGTCGACGGATCGCGGCCGCTCATTTCTT
CTTTTTGTATGTATTAATGTCGGAGAAGTTACATCCAGGAACGAATCCCAGATTGGTCATAAACTGTGGG
TCGACATCCACAGCGTCCGTGTATTCAATGCTAGCCAAATCGTCAACCATGGCATCGTAATCAACGGTCG
AGTAACCAAAGTTCGCCATTGGAACCAGATTCGAGTGGTACGGCGGGTGATTGGTCGTGCTGTCAACATA
CGGAGGAGGCGGTCGGGGGGGGGCGCCACCGGGAGCGAGAGCGACGGAAGCTTCATTAAGGTGCGTAGCC
GGTGGCGGGTAAGTAGAGAGGATACCATGTGTATTTACGCTTCCATAATCGTTGGTCTGAGTGATAGCAT
CGAGAGCTGCATCGGAGTTATACGGAGTGGGGTTGGGAATACCGTTGAAGCGGTCGTTGACGGGGTTAAT
GCTGGTACTGAGAGGCTGCTCCATCACGTGCGGCATTATCGAGGCCGTAGCCGTGGCGGTAGGAGGGAGC
TCCAACTGACGCACTAATGATTGCAGCTGTTGCTGTTGCCCTAGAAAAGGCGTGACTGAGCGATGCGAAG
GTGTGCTTCTTGGTATTGTCACTGGAGAGTTACGAGAGGGTGGACGGTTAGATAACAGCTTGACTAGATC
ACTGAAACTTGCTCCTGATTTCAATGGCACAGGTGAAGGCCCTACTGAGCCAGGAGAAACATATTTAACA
CTGATATTGTTGACATTTTCCTCCGGAAGAGTAGGGTATTGGGCGATAGTTGCAGAACCGACAATATTT
